Addgene plasmid #107610: pCDNA3.1neo-NLucYAP15
Purpose: measure LATS activity by Luciferase Assay
Depositing lab: Xiaolong Yang. Depositing organization: Queen's University. Publication: A LATS biosensor screen identifies VEGFR as a regulator of the Hippo pathway in angiogenesis. Azad T, Janse van Rensburg HJ, Lightbody ED, Neveu B, Champagne A, Ghaffari A, Kay VR, Hao Y, Shen H, Yeung B, Croy BA, Guan KL, Pouliot F, Zhang J, Nicol CJB, Yang X. Nat Commun. 2018 Mar 13;9(1):1061. doi: 10.1038/s41467-018-03278-w. PubMed 29535383.
Backbone
  Vector backbone: pCDNA3.1
  Vector type: Mammalian Expression
  Selectable markers: Neomycin (select with G418)
Growth in bacteria
  Bacterial resistance: Ampicillin, 100 μg/mL
  Growth temperature: 37°C
  Growth strain: DH5alpha
  Copy number: High Copy
Gene/Insert
  Gene/Insert name: NLucYAP15
Terms and licenses: Academic/Nonprofit Terms; Industry Terms: Not Available to Industry
Depositor comments: To get a good signal this biosensor should be used fresh and pcDNA3.1-MST1-myc might be used as a positive control for the system. Because of feedback pathways, signaling pathways that increase YAP/TAZ activity sometimes also finally increase LATS and LATS biosensor activity. So, to interpret biosensor signals it is good to always keep the effect of feedback signaling in mind.
How to cite: pCDNA3.1neo-NLucYAP15 was a gift from Xiaolong Yang (Addgene plasmid # 107610 ; http://n2t.net/addgene:107610 ; RRID:Addgene_107610)
