[The description below was written by a language model from this plasmid's Addgene catalogue record and pLannotate feature annotations shown in this document.]
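Description:
pCDNA3.1neo-NLucYAP15 is a mammalian expression plasmid built on the pCDNA3.1 backbone that encodes one component of a luciferase-based biosensor for LATS kinase activity in the Hippo pathway. The sequenced record is 6,327 nt. In bacteria it is maintained at high copy through a ColE1/pUC-type origin and selected with ampicillin via the β-lactamase gene. An f1 origin is also present. For mammalian cells, an SV40 enhancer/early promoter drives the Tn5 NeoR/KanR gene, followed by an HSV TK polyadenylation signal, allowing G418 selection of stable transfectants. The annotation also picks up several short fragments (a bleomycin-resistance remnant, a truncated HIV-1 LTR piece, partial SV40, AmpR-promoter and bGH poly(A) stretches) that appear to be backbone remnants or short similarity matches rather than functional parts.

The expression cassette uses the CMV immediate early enhancer and promoter, with a T7 promoter just upstream of the insert and a bGH polyadenylation signal downstream. The open reading frame is annotated as a partial firefly luciferase (luc+) coding sequence of about 1.25 kb, followed directly by a short fragment of roughly 66 nt matching YAP. The annotation tool's best match is the Xenopus yap1 entry, but the record does not state the species of origin. This is consistent with the insert name, an N-terminal luciferase fragment (NLuc) fused to a short YAP peptide, presumably 15 residues. Such a layout suggests a split-luciferase design needing a complementary partner construct, though the record does not describe the partner or the mechanism. The stated purpose is measuring LATS activity by luciferase assay. The depositor suggests an MST1 expression plasmid as a positive control and cautions that feedback signalling, in which pathways raising YAP/TAZ activity can eventually raise LATS and biosensor activity, should be considered when interpreting signals.
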