Features (pLannotate 1.2.2; 18 found; start..end, strand, type, name):
      1..380     +  enhancer       CMV enhancer: human cytomegalovirus immediate early enhancer
    381..584     +  promoter       CMV promoter: human cytomegalovirus (CMV) immediate early promoter
    580..613     +  LTR            5' LTR (truncated) (fragment): truncated 5' long terminal repeat (LTR) from HIV-1
    629..647     +  promoter       T7 promoter: promoter for bacteriophage T7 RNA polymerase
    710..1957    +  CDS            luciferase (fragment): firefly luciferase; luc+; enhanced luc+ version of the luciferase gene
   1952..2017    +  CDS            yap1-a (fragment): YAP1A_XENLA - Also known as yap From Xenopus laevis (African clawed frog).
   2071..2295    +  polyA_signal   bGH poly(A) signal: bovine growth hormone polyadenylation signal
   2299..2317    +  promoter       SV40 promoter (fragment): SV40 enhancer and early promoter
   2427..3015    -  rep_origin     ori: high-copy-number ColE1/pMB1/pBR322/pUC origin of replication
   3237..3253    +  polyA_signal   bGH poly(A) signal (fragment): bovine growth hormone polyadenylation signal
   3344..3391    -  polyA_signal   HSV TK poly(A) signal: herpes simplex virus thymidine kinase polyadenylation signal (Cole and Stacy, 1985)
   3450..3602    -  CDS            ble (fragment): BLE_KLEPN - Experimental evidence at protein level: Swiss-Prot protein existence level 1. Binding protein with a strong affinity to the bleomycin family of antibiotics. Binds to CL990; an antimitotic-antibiotic compound. From Klebsiella pneumoniae.
   3623..4417    -  CDS            NeoR/KanR: aminoglycoside phosphotransferase from Tn5; aph(3')-II (or nptII); confers resistance to neomycin, kanamycin, and G418 (Geneticin®)
   4452..4809    -  promoter       SV40 promoter: SV40 enhancer and early promoter
   4811..4828    -  promoter       AmpR promoter (fragment): bla
   4869..5729    -  CDS            AmpR: β-lactamase; bla; confers resistance to ampicillin, carbenicillin, and related antibiotics
   5730..5834    -  promoter       AmpR promoter: bla
   5861..6289    +  rep_origin     f1 ori (sequence partly withheld): f1 bacteriophage origin of replication; arrow indicates direction of (+) strand synthesis
>Addgene plasmid #107610 | pCDNA3.1neo-NLucYAP15 | addgene full sequence | sequence record 209756 | Addgene NGS Result
GACATTGATTATTGACTAGTTATTAATAGTAATCAATTACGGGGTCATTAGTTCATAGCCCATATATGGA
GTTCCGCGTTACATAACTTACGGTAAATGGCCCGCCTGGCTGACCGCCCAACGACCCCCGCCCATTGACG
TCAATAATGACGTATGTTCCCATAGTAACGCCAATAGGGACTTTCCATTGACGTCAATGGGTGGAGTATT
TACGGTAAACTGCCCACTTGGCAGTACATCAAGTGTATCATATGCCAAGTACGCCCCCTATTGACGTCAA
TGACGGTAAATGGCCCGCCTGGCATTATGCCCAGTACATGACCTTATGGGACTTTCCTACTTGGCAGTAC
ATCTACGTATTAGTCATCGCTATTACCATGGTGATGCGGTTTTGGCAGTACATCAATGGGCGTGGATAGC
GGTTTGACTCACGGGGATTTCCAAGTCTCCACCCCATTGACGTCAATGGGAGTTTGTTTTGGCACCAAAA
TCAACGGGACTTTCCAAAATGTCGTAACAACTCCGCCCCATTGACGCAAATGGGCGGTAGGCGTGTACGG
TGGGAGGTCTATATAAGCAGAGCTCTCTGGCTAACTAGAGAACCCACTGCTTACTGGCTTATCGAAATTA
ATACGACTCACTATAGGGAGACCCAAGCTGGCTAGCGTTTAAACTTAAGCTTGGTACCGAGCTCGGATCC
GCCGCCACCATGGAAGACGCCAAAAACATAAAGAAAGGCCCGGCGCCATTCTATCCGCTGGAAGATGGAA
CCGCTGGAGAGCAACTGCATAAGGCTATGAAGAGATACGCCCTGGTTCCTGGAACAATTGCTTTTACAGA
TGCACATATCGAGGTGGACATCACTTACGCTGAGTACTTCGAAATGTCCGTTCGGTTGGCAGAAGCTATG
AAACGATATGGGCTGAATACAAATCACAGAATCGTCGTATGCAGTGAAAACTCTCTTCAATTCTTTATGC
CGGTGTTGGGCGCGTTATTTATCGGAGTTGCAGTTGCGCCCGCGAACGACATTTATAATGAACGTGAATT
GCTCAACAGTATGGGCATTTCGCAGCCTACCGTGGTGTTCGTTTCCAAAAAGGGGTTGCAAAAAATTTTG
AACGTGCAAAAAAAGCTCCCAATCATCCAAAAAATTATTATCATGGATTCTAAAACGGATTACCAGGGAT
TTCAGTCGATGTACACGTTCGTCACATCTCATCTACCTCCCGGTTTTAATGAATACGATTTTGTGCCAGA
GTCCTTCGATAGGGACAAGACAATTGCACTGATCATGAACTCCTCTGGATCTACTGGTCTGCCTAAAGGT
GTCGCTCTGCCTCATAGAACTGCCTGCGTGAGATTCTCGCATGCCAGAGATCCTATTTTTGGCAATCAAA
TCATTCCGGATACTGCGATTTTAAGTGTTGTTCCATTCCATCACGGTTTTGGAATGTTTACTACACTCGG
ATATTTGATATGTGGATTTCGAGTCGTCTTAATGTATAGATTTGAAGAAGAGCTGTTTCTGAGGAGCCTT
CAGGATTACAAGATTCAAAGTGCGCTGCTGGTGCCAACCCTATTCTCCTTCTTCGCCAAAAGCACTCTGA
TTGACAAATACGATTTATCTAATTTACACGAAATTGCTTCTGGTGGCGCTCCCCTCTCTAAGGAAGTCGG
GGAAGCGGTTGCCAAGAGGTTCCATCTGCCAGGTATCAGGCAAGGATATGGGCTCACTGAGACTACATCA
GCTATTCTGATTACACCCGAGGGGGATGATAAACCGGGCGCGGTCGGTAAAGTTGTTCCATTTTTTGAAG
CGAAGGTTGTGGATCTGGATACCGGGAAAACGCTGGGCGTTAATCAAAGAGGCGAACTGTGTGTGAGAGG
TCCTATGATTATGTCCGGTTATGTAAACAATCCGGAAGCGACCAACGCCTTGATTGACAAGGATGGAGGA
GGAGCTGGAGGCCCACAGCATGTTCGAGCTCATTCCTCTCCAGCTTCTCTGCAGTTGTAAGCGGCCGCTC
GAGTCTAGAGGGCCCGTTTAAACCCGCTGATCAGCCTCGACTGTGCCTTCTAGTTGCCAGCCATCTGTTG
TTTGCCCCTCCCCCGTGCCTTCCTTGACCCTGGAAGGTGCCACTCCCACTGTCCTTTCCTAATAAAATGA
GGAAATTGCATCGCATTGTCTGAGTAGGTGTCATTCTATTCTGGGGGGTGGGGTGGGGCAGGACAGCAAG
GGGGAGGATTGGGAAGACAATAGCAGGCATGCTGGGGATGCGGTGGGCTCTATGGCTTCTGAGGCGGAAA
GAACCAGTGGCGGTAATACGGTTATCCACAGAATCAGGGGATAACGCAGGAAAGAACATGTGAGCAAAAG
GCCAGCAAAAGGCCAGGAACCGTAAAAAGGCCGCGTTGCTGGCGTTTTTCCATAGGCTCCGCCCCCCTGA
CGAGCATCACAAAAATCGACGCTCAAGTCAGAGGTGGCGAAACCCGACAGGACTATAAAGATACCAGGCG
TTTCCCCCTGGAAGCTCCCTCGTGCGCTCTCCTGTTCCGACCCTGCCGCTTACCGGATACCTGTCCGCCT
TTCTCCCTTCGGGAAGCGTGGCGCTTTCTCATAGCTCACGCTGTAGGTATCTCAGTTCGGTGTAGGTCGT
TCGCTCCAAGCTGGGCTGTGTGCACGAACCCCCCGTTCAGCCCGACCGCTGCGCCTTATCCGGTAACTAT
CGTCTTGAGTCCAACCCGGTAAGACACGACTTATCGCCACTGGCAGCAGCCACTGGTAACAGGATTAGCA
GAGCGAGGTATGTAGGCGGTGCTACAGAGTTCTTGAAGTGGTGGCCTAACTACGGCTACACTAGAAGAAC
AGTATTTGGTATCTGCGCTCTGCTGAAGCCAGTTACCTTCGGAAAAAGAGTTGGTAGCTCTTGATCCGGC
AAACAAACCACCGCTGGTAGCGGTGGTTTTTTTGTTTGCAAGCAGCAGATTACGCGCAGAAAAAAAGGAT
CTCAAGAAGATCCTTTGATCTTTTCTACGGGGTCTGACGCTCAGTGGAACGAAAACTCACGTTAAGGGAT
TTTGGTCATGAGATTATCAAAAAGGATCTTCACCTAGATCCTTTTAAATTAAAAATGAAGTTTTAAATCA
ATCTAAAGTATATATGAGTAACCTGAGGCTATGGCAGGGCCTGCCGCCCCGACGTTGGCTGCGAGCCCTG
GGCCTTCACCCGAACTTGGGGGGTGGGGTGGGGAAAAGGAAGAAACGCGGGCGTATTGGCCCCAATGGGG
TCTCGGTGGGGTATCGACAGAGTGCCAGCCCTGGGACCGAACCCCGCGTTTATGAACAAACGACCCAACA
CCGTGCGTTTTATTCTGTCTTTTTATTGCCGTCATAGCGCGGGTTCCTTCCGGTATTGTCTCCTTCCGTG
TTTCAGTTAGCCTCCCCCTAGGGTGGGCGAAGAACTCCAGCATGAGATCCCCGCGCTGGAGGATCATCCA
GCCGGCGTCCCGGAAAACGATTCCGAAGCCCAACCTTTCATAGAAGGCGGCGGTGGAATCGAAATCTCGT
GATGGCAGGTTGGGCGTCGCTTGGTCGGTCATTTCGAACCCCAGAGTCCCGCTCAGAAGAACTCGTCAAG
AAGGCGATAGAAGGCGATGCGCTGCGAATCGGGAGCGGCGATACCGTAAAGCACGAGGAAGCGGTCAGCC
CATTCGCCGCCAAGCTCTTCAGCAATATCACGGGTAGCCAACGCTATGTCCTGATAGCGGTCCGCCACAC
CCAGCCGGCCACAGTCGATGAATCCAGAAAAGCGGCCATTTTCCACCATGATATTCGGCAAGCAGGCATC
GCCATGGGTCACGACGAGATCCTCGCCGTCGGGCATGCTCGCCTTGAGCCTGGCGAACAGTTCGGCTGGC
GCGAGCCCCTGATGCTCTTCGTCCAGATCATCCTGATCGACAAGACCGGCTTCCATCCGAGTACGTGCTC
GCTCGATGCGATGTTTCGCTTGGTGGTCGAATGGGCAGGTAGCCGGATCAAGCGTATGCAGCCGCCGCAT
TGCATCAGCCATGATGGATACTTTCTCGGCAGGAGCAAGGTGAGATGACAGGAGATCCTGCCCCGGCACT
TCGCCCAATAGCAGCCAGTCCCTTCCCGCTTCAGTGACAACGTCGAGCACAGCTGCGCAAGGAACGCCCG
TCGTGGCCAGCCACGATAGCCGCGCTGCCTCGTCTTGCAGTTCATTCAGGGCACCGGACAGGTCGGTCTT
GACAAAAAGAACCGGGCGCCCCTGCGCTGACAGCCGGAACACGGCGGCATCAGAGCAGCCGATTGTCTGT
TGTGCCCAGTCATAGCCGAATAGCCTCTCCACCCAAGCGGCCGGAGAACCTGCGTGCAATCCATCTTGTT
CAATCATGCGAAACGATCCTCATCCTGTCTCTTGATCGATCTTTGCAAAAGCCTAGGCCTCCAAAAAAGC
CTCCTCACTACTTCTGGAATAGCTCAGAGGCCGAGGCGGCCTCGGCCTCTGCATAAATAAAAAAAATTAG
TCAGCCATGGGGCGGAGAATGGGCGGAACTGGGCGGAGTTAGGGGCGGGATGGGCGGAGTTAGGGGCGGG
ACTATGGTTGCTGACTAATTGAGATGCATGCTTTGCATACTTCTGCCTGCTGGGGAGCCTGGGGACTTTC
CACACCTGGTTGCTGACTAATTGAGATGCATGCTTTGCATACTTCTGCCTGCTGGGGAGCCTGGGGACTT
TCCACACCCTAACTGACACACATTCCACAGCTGGTTCTTTCCGCCTCAGGACTCTTCCTTTTTCAATAAA
TCAATCTAAAGTATATATGAGTAAACTTGGTCTGACAGTTACCAATGCTTAATCAGTGAGGCACCTATCT
CAGCGATCTGTCTATTTCGTTCATCCATAGTTGCCTGACTCCCCGTCGTGTAGATAACTACGATACGGGA
GGGCTTACCATCTGGCCCCAGTGCTGCAATGATACCGCGAGACCCACGCTCACCGGCTCCAGATTTATCA
GCAATAAACCAGCCAGCCGGAAGGGCCGAGCGCAGAAGTGGTCCTGCAACTTTATCCGCCTCCATCCAGT
CTATTAATTGTTGCCGGGAAGCTAGAGTAAGTAGTTCGCCAGTTAATAGTTTGCGCAACGTTGTTGCCAT
TGCTACAGGCATCGTGGTGTCACGCTCGTCGTTTGGTATGGCTTCATTCAGCTCCGGTTCCCAACGATCA
AGGCGAGTTACATGATCCCCCATGTTGTGCAAAAAAGCGGTTAGCTCCTTCGGTCCTCCGATCGTTGTCA
GAAGTAAGTTGGCCGCAGTGTTATCACTCATGGTTATGGCAGCACTGCATAATTCTCTTACTGTCATGCC
ATCCGTAAGATGCTTTTCTGTGACTGGTGAGTACTCAACCAAGTCATTCTGAGAATAGTGTATGCGGCGA
CCGAGTTGCTCTTGCCCGGCGTCAATACGGGATAATACCGCGCCACATAGCAGAACTTTAAAAGTGCTCA
TCATTGGAAAACGTTCTTCGGGGCGAAAACTCTCAAGGATCTTACCGCTGTTGAGATCCAGTTCGATGTA
ACCCACTCGTGCACCCAACTGATCTTCAGCATCTTTTACTTTCACCAGCGTTTCTGGGTGAGCAAAAACA
GGAAGGCAAAATGCCGCAAAAAAGGGAATAAGGGCGACACGGAAATGTTGAATACTCATACTCTTCCTTT
TTCAATATTATTGAAGCATTTATCAGGGTTATTGTCTCATGAGCGGATACATATTTGAATGTATTTAGAA
AAATAAACAAATAGGGGTTCCGCGCACATTTCCCCGAAAAGTGCCACCTG
[124 nt withheld, positions 5861-5984]
C
[91 nt withheld, positions 5986-6076]
A
[49 nt withheld, positions 6078-6126]
CCTTTGACGTTGGAGTCCACGTTCTTT
[37 nt withheld, positions 6154-6190]
ACCCTATCTCGGTCTATTCTTTTGATTTATAAGGGATTTTGCCGATTTCGGCCTATTGGTTAAAAAATGA
GCTGATTTAACAAAAATTTAACGCGAATTTTAACAAAATATTAACGCTTACAATTTACGCGCGCGTT
