>Addgene plasmid #107610 | pCDNA3.1neo-NLucYAP15 | depositor partial sequence | sequence record 204331 | T7
CCATTCTATCCGCTGGAAGATGGAACCGCTGGAGAGCAACTGCATAAGGCTATGAAGAGATACGCCCTGG
TTCCTGGAACAATTGCTTTTACAGATGCACATATCGAGGTGGACATCACTTACGCTGAGTACTTCGAAAT
GTCCGTTCGGTTGGCAGAAGCTATGAAACGATATGGGCTGAATACAAATCACAGAATCGTCGTATGCAGT
GAAAACTCTCTTCAATTCTTTATGCCGGTGTTGGGCGCGTTATTTATCGGAGTTGCAGTTGCGCCCGCGA
ACGACATTTATAATGAACGTGAATTGCTCAACAGTATGGGCATTTCGCAGCCTACCGTGGTGTTCGTTTC
CAAAAAGGGGTTGCAAAAAATTTTGAACGTGCAAAAAAAGCTCCCAATCATCCAAAAAATTATTATCATG
GATTCTAAAACGGATTACCAGGGATTTCAGTCGATGTACACGTTCGTCACATCTCATCTACCTCCCGGTT
TTAATGAATACGATTTTGTGCCAGAGTCCTTCGATAGGGACAAGACAATTGCACTGATCATGAACTCCTC
TGGATCTACTGGTCTGCCTAAAGGTGTCGCTCTGCCTCATAGAACTGCCTGCGTGAGATTCTCGCATGCC
AGAGATCCTATTTTTGGCAATCAAATCATTCCGGATACTGCGATTTTAAGTGTTGTTCCATTCCATCACG
GTTTTGGAATGTTTACTACACTCGGATATTTGATATGTGGATTTCGAGTCGTCTT
