>Addgene plasmid #107610 | pCDNA3.1neo-NLucYAP15 | depositor partial sequence | sequence record 204332 | BGHReverse
GCTGGAGAGGAATGAGCTCGAACATGCTGTGGGCCTCCAGCTCCTCCTCCATCCTTGTCAATCAAGGCGT
TGGTCGCTTCCGGATTGTTTACATAACCGGACATAATCATAGGACCTCTCACACACAGTTCGCCTCTTTG
ATTAACGCCCAGCGTTTTCCCGGTATCCAGATCCACAACCTTCGCTTCAAAAAATGGAACAACTTTACCG
ACCGCGCCCGGTTTATCATCCCCCTCGGGTGTAATCAGAATAGCTGATGTAGTCTCAGTGAGCCCATATC
CTTGCCTGATACCTGGCAGATGGAACCTCTTGGCAACCGCTTCCCCGACTTCCTTAGAGAGGGGAGCGCC
ACCAGAAGCAATTTCGTGTAAATTAGATAAATCGTATTTGTCAATCAGAGTGCTTTTGGCGAAGAAGGAG
AATAGGGTTGGCACCAGCAGCGCACTTTGAATCTTGTAATCCTGAAGGCTCCTCAGAAACAGCTCTTCTT
CAAATCTATACATTAAGACGACTCGAAATCCACATATCAAATATCCGAGTGTAGTAAACATTCCAAAACC
GTGATGGAATGGAACAACACTTAAAATCGCAGTATCCGGAATGATTTGATTGCCAAAAATAGGATCTCTG
GCATGCGAGAATCTCACGCAGGCAGTTCTATGAGGCAGAGCGACACCTTTAGGCAGACCAGTAGATCCAG
AGGAGTTCATGATCAGTGCAATTGTCTTGTCC
